>Addgene plasmid #113793 | pMSX2.1.0-gDNA | depositor full sequence | sequence record 214754 | Full Sequence
TAGAGCTAGAAATAGCAAGTTAAAATAAGGCTAGTCCGTTATCAACTTGAAAAAGTGGCACCGAGTCGGT
GCTTTTTTGTTTTAGAGCTAGAAATAGCAAGTTAAAATAAGGCTAGTCCGTTTTTAGCGCGTGCGCCAAT
TCTGCAGACAAATGGCTCTAGAGGTACCCGTTACATAACTTACGGTAAATGGCCCGCCTGGCTGACCGCC
CAACGACCCCCGCCCATTGACGTCAATAGTAACGCCAATAGGGACTTTCCATTGACGTCAATGGGTGGAG
TATTTACGGTAAACTGCCCACTTGGCAGTACATCAAGTGTATCATATGCCAAGTACGCCCCCTATTGACG
TCAATGACGGTAAATGGCCCGCCTGGCATTGTGCCCAGTACATGACCTTATGGGACTTTCCTACTTGGCA
GTACATCTACGTATTAGTCATCGCTATTACCATGGTCGAGGTGAGCCCCACGTTCTGCTTCACTCTCCCC
ATCTCCCCCCCCTCCCCACCCCCAATTTTGTATTTATTTATTTTTTAATTATTTTGTGCAGCGATGGGGG
CGGGGGGGGGGGGGGGGCGCGCGCCAGGCGGGGCGGGGCGGGGCGAGGGGCGGGGCGGGGCGAGGCGGAG
AGGTGCGGCGGCAGCCAATCAGAGCGGCGCGCTCCGAAAGTTTCCTTTTATGGCGAGGCGGCGGCGGCGG
CGGCCCTATAAAAAGCGAAGCGCGCGGCGGGCGGGAGTCGCTGCGACGCTGCCTTCGCCCCGTGCCCCGC
TCCGCCGCCGCCTCGCGCCGCCCGCCCCGGCTCTGACTGACCGCGTTACTCCCACAGGTGAGCGGGCGGG
ACGGCCCTTCTCCTCCGGGCTGTAATTAGCTGAGCAAGAGGTAAGGGTTTAAGGGATGGTTGGTTGGTGG
GGTATTAATGTTTAATTACCTGGAGCACCTGCCTGAAATCACTTTTTTTCAGGTTGGACCGGTGCCACCA
TGGACTATAAGGACCACGACGGAGACTACAAGGATCATGATATTGATTACAAAGACGATGACGATAAGAT
GGCCCCAAAGAAGAAGCGGAAGGTCGGTATCCACGGAGTCCCAGCAGCCGACAAGAAGTACAGCATCGGC
CTGGACATCGGCACCAACTCTGTGGGCTGGGCCGTGATCACCGACGAGTACAAGGTGCCCAGCAAGAAAT
TCAAGGTGCTGGGCAACACCGACCGGCACAGCATCAAGAAGAACCTGATCGGAGCCCTGCTGTTCGACAG
CGGCGAAACAGCCGAGGCCACCCGGCTGAAGAGAACCGCCAGAAGAAGATACACCAGACGGAAGAACCGG
ATCTGCTATCTGCAAGAGATCTTCAGCAACGAGATGGCCAAGGTGGACGACAGCTTCTTCCACAGACTGG
AAGAGTCCTTCCTGGTGGAAGAGGATAAGAAGCACGAGCGGCACCCCATCTTCGGCAACATCGTGGACGA
GGTGGCCTACCACGAGAAGTACCCCACCATCTACCACCTGAGAAAGAAACTGGTGGACAGCACCGACAAG
GCCGACCTGCGGCTGATCTATCTGGCCCTGGCCCACATGATCAAGTTCCGGGGCCACTTCCTGATCGAGG
GCGACCTGAACCCCGACAACAGCGACGTGGACAAGCTGTTCATCCAGCTGGTGCAGACCTACAACCAGCT
GTTCGAGGAAAACCCCATCAACGCCAGCGGCGTGGACGCCAAGGCCATCCTGTCTGCCAGACTGAGCAAG
AGCAGACGGCTGGAAAATCTGATCGCCCAGCTGCCCGGCGAGAAGAAGAATGGCCTGTTCGGAAACCTGA
TTGCCCTGAGCCTGGGCCTGACCCCCAACTTCAAGAGCAACTTCGACCTGGCCGAGGATGCCAAACTGCA
GCTGAGCAAGGACACCTACGACGACGACCTGGACAACCTGCTGGCCCAGATCGGCGACCAGTACGCCGAC
CTGTTTCTGGCCGCCAAGAACCTGTCCGACGCCATCCTGCTGAGCGACATCCTGAGAGTGAACACCGAGA
TCACCAAGGCCCCCCTGAGCGCCTCTATGATCAAGAGATACGACGAGCACCACCAGGACCTGACCCTGCT
GAAAGCTCTCGTGCGGCAGCAGCTGCCTGAGAAGTACAAAGAGATTTTCTTCGACCAGAGCAAGAACGGC
TACGCCGGCTACATTGACGGCGGAGCCAGCCAGGAAGAGTTCTACAAGTTCATCAAGCCCATCCTGGAAA
AGATGGACGGCACCGAGGAACTGCTCGTGAAGCTGAACAGAGAGGACCTGCTGCGGAAGCAGCGGACCTT
CGACAACGGCAGCATCCCCCACCAGATCCACCTGGGAGAGCTGCACGCCATTCTGCGGCGGCAGGAAGAT
TTTTACCCATTCCTGAAGGACAACCGGGAAAAGATCGAGAAGATCCTGACCTTCCGCATCCCCTACTACG
TGGGCCCTCTGGCCAGGGGAAACAGCAGATTCGCCTGGATGACCAGAAAGAGCGAGGAAACCATCACCCC
CTGGAACTTCGAGGAAGTGGTGGACAAGGGCGCTTCCGCCCAGAGCTTCATCGAGCGGATGACCAACTTC
GATAAGAACCTGCCCAACGAGAAGGTGCTGCCCAAGCACAGCCTGCTGTACGAGTACTTCACCGTGTATA
ACGAGCTGACCAAAGTGAAATACGTGACCGAGGGAATGAGAAAGCCCGCCTTCCTGAGCGGCGAGCAGAA
AAAGGCCATCGTGGACCTGCTGTTCAAGACCAACCGGAAAGTGACCGTGAAGCAGCTGAAAGAGGACTAC
TTCAAGAAAATCGAGTGCTTCGACTCCGTGGAAATCTCCGGCGTGGAAGATCGGTTCAACGCCTCCCTGG
GCACATACCACGATCTGCTGAAAATTATCAAGGACAAGGACTTCCTGGACAATGAGGAAAACGAGGACAT
TCTGGAAGATATCGTGCTGACCCTGACACTGTTTGAGGACAGAGAGATGATCGAGGAACGGCTGAAAACC
TATGCCCACCTGTTCGACGACAAAGTGATGAAGCAGCTGAAGCGGCGGAGATACACCGGCTGGGGCAGGC
TGAGCCGGAAGCTGATCAACGGCATCCGGGACAAGCAGTCCGGCAAGACAATCCTGGATTTCCTGAAGTC
CGACGGCTTCGCCAACAGAAACTTCATGCAGCTGATCCACGACGACAGCCTGACCTTTAAAGAGGACATC
CAGAAAGCCCAGGTGTCCGGCCAGGGCGATAGCCTGCACGAGCACATTGCCAATCTGGCCGGCAGCCCCG
CCATTAAGAAGGGCATCCTGCAGACAGTGAAGGTGGTGGACGAGCTCGTGAAAGTGATGGGCCGGCACAA
GCCCGAGAACATCGTGATCGAAATGGCCAGAGAGAACCAGACCACCCAGAAGGGACAGAAGAACAGCCGC
GAGAGAATGAAGCGGATCGAAGAGGGCATCAAAGAGCTGGGCAGCCAGATCCTGAAAGAACACCCCGTGG
AAAACACCCAGCTGCAGAACGAGAAGCTGTACCTGTACTACCTGCAGAATGGGCGGGATATGTACGTGGA
CCAGGAACTGGACATCAACCGGCTGTCCGACTACGATGTGGACCATATCGTGCCTCAGAGCTTTCTGAAG
GACGACTCCATCGACAACAAGGTGCTGACCAGAAGCGACAAGAACCGGGGCAAGAGCGACAACGTGCCCT
CCGAAGAGGTCGTGAAGAAGATGAAGAACTACTGGCGGCAGCTGCTGAACGCCAAGCTGATTACCCAGAG
AAAGTTCGACAATCTGACCAAGGCCGAGAGAGGCGGCCTGAGCGAACTGGATAAGGCCGGCTTCATCAAG
AGACAGCTGGTGGAAACCCGGCAGATCACAAAGCACGTGGCACAGATCCTGGACTCCCGGATGAACACTA
AGTACGACGAGAATGACAAGCTGATCCGGGAAGTGAAAGTGATCACCCTGAAGTCCAAGCTGGTGTCCGA
TTTCCGGAAGGATTTCCAGTTTTACAAAGTGCGCGAGATCAACAACTACCACCACGCCCACGACGCCTAC
CTGAACGCCGTCGTGGGAACCGCCCTGATCAAAAAGTACCCTAAGCTGGAAAGCGAGTTCGTGTACGGCG
ACTACAAGGTGTACGACGTGCGGAAGATGATCGCCAAGAGCGAGCAGGAAATCGGCAAGGCTACCGCCAA
GTACTTCTTCTACAGCAACATCATGAACTTTTTCAAGACCGAGATTACCCTGGCCAACGGCGAGATCCGG
AAGCGGCCTCTGATCGAGACAAACGGCGAAACCGGGGAGATCGTGTGGGATAAGGGCCGGGATTTTGCCA
CCGTGCGGAAAGTGCTGAGCATGCCCCAAGTGAATATCGTGAAAAAGACCGAGGTGCAGACAGGCGGCTT
CAGCAAAGAGTCTATCCTGCCCAAGAGGAACAGCGATAAGCTGATCGCCAGAAAGAAGGACTGGGACCCT
AAGAAGTACGGCGGCTTCGACAGCCCCACCGTGGCCTATTCTGTGCTGGTGGTGGCCAAAGTGGAAAAGG
GCAAGTCCAAGAAACTGAAGAGTGTGAAAGAGCTGCTGGGGATCACCATCATGGAAAGAAGCAGCTTCGA
GAAGAATCCCATCGACTTTCTGGAAGCCAAGGGCTACAAAGAAGTGAAAAAGGACCTGATCATCAAGCTG
CCTAAGTACTCCCTGTTCGAGCTGGAAAACGGCCGGAAGAGAATGCTGGCCTCTGCCGGCGAACTGCAGA
AGGGAAACGAACTGGCCCTGCCCTCCAAATATGTGAACTTCCTGTACCTGGCCAGCCACTATGAGAAGCT
GAAGGGCTCCCCCGAGGATAATGAGCAGAAACAGCTGTTTGTGGAACAGCACAAGCACTACCTGGACGAG
ATCATCGAGCAGATCAGCGAGTTCTCCAAGAGAGTGATCCTGGCCGACGCTAATCTGGACAAAGTGCTGT
CCGCCTACAACAAGCACCGGGATAAGCCCATCAGAGAGCAGGCCGAGAATATCATCCACCTGTTTACCCT
GACCAATCTGGGAGCCCCTGCCGCCTTCAAGTACTTTGACACCACCATCGACCGGAAGAGGTACACCAGC
ACCAAAGAGGTGCTGGACGCCACCCTGATCCACCAGAGCATCACCGGCCTGTACGAGACACGGATCGACC
TGTCTCAGCTGGGAGGCGACAAAAGGCCGGCGGCCACGAAAAAGGCCGGCCAGGCAAAAAAGAAAAAGTA
AGAATTCCTAGAGCTCGCTGATCAGCCTCGACTGTGCCTTCTAGTTGCCAGCCATCTGTTGTTTGCCCCT
CCCCCGTGCCTTCCTTGACCCTGGAAGGTGCCACTCCCACTGTCCTTTCCTAATAAAATGAGGAAATTGC
ATCGCATTGTCTGAGTAGGTGTCATTCTATTCTGGGGGGTGGGGTGGGGCAGGACAGCAAGGGGGAGGAT
TGGGAAGAGAATAGCAGGCATGCTGGGGAGCGGCCGCAGGAACCCCTAGTGATGGAGTTGGCCACTCCCT
CTCTGCGCGCTCGCTCGCTCACTGAGGCCGGGCGACCAAAGGTCGCCCGACGCCCGGGCTTTGCCCGGGC
GGCCTCAGTGAGCGAGCGAGCGCGCAGCTGCCTGCAGGGGCGCCTGATGCGGTATTTTCTCCTTACGCAT
CTGTGCGGTATTTCACACCGCATA
[142 nt withheld, positions 5695-5836]
C
[141 nt withheld, positions 5838-5978]
CCTTTGACGTTGGAGTCCACGTTCTTT
[37 nt withheld, positions 6006-6042]
ACCCTATCTCGGGCTATTCTTTTGATTTATAAGGGATTTTGCCGATTTCGGCCTATTGGTTAAAAAATGA
GCTGATTTAACAAAAATTTAACGCGAATTTTAACAAAATATTAACGTTTACAATTTTATGGTGCACTCTC
AGTACAATCTGCTCTGATGCCGCATAGTTAAGCCAGCCCCGACACCCGCCAACACCCGCTGACGCGCCCT
GACGGGCTTGTCTGCTCCCGGCATCCGCTTACAGACAAGCTGTGACCGTCTCCGGGAGCTGCATGTGTCA
GAGGTTTTCACCGTCATCACCGAAACGCGCGAGACGAAAGGGCCTCGTGATACGCCTATTTTTATAGGTT
AATGTCATGATAATAATGGTTTCTTAGACGTCAGGTGGCACTTTTCGGGGAAATGTGCGCGGAACCCCTA
TTTGTTTATTTTTCTAAATACATTCAAATATGTATCCGCTCATGAGACAATAACCCTGATAAATGCTTCA
ATAATATTGAAAAAGGAAGAGTATGAGTATTCAACATTTCCGTGTCGCCCTTATTCCCTTTTTTGCGGCA
TTTTGCCTTCCTGTTTTTGCTCACCCAGAAACGCTGGTGAAAGTAAAAGATGCTGAAGATCAGTTGGGTG
CACGAGTGGGTTACATCGAACTGGATCTCAACAGCGGTAAGATCCTTGAGAGTTTTCGCCCCGAAGAACG
TTTTCCAATGATGAGCACTTTTAAAGTTCTGCTATGTGGCGCGGTATTATCCCGTATTGACGCCGGGCAA
GAGCAACTCGGTCGCCGCATACACTATTCTCAGAATGACTTGGTTGAGTACTCACCAGTCACAGAAAAGC
ATCTTACGGATGGCATGACAGTAAGAGAATTATGCAGTGCTGCCATAACCATGAGTGATAACACTGCGGC
CAACTTACTTCTGACAACGATCGGAGGACCGAAGGAGCTAACCGCTTTTTTGCACAACATGGGGGATCAT
GTAACTCGCCTTGATCGTTGGGAACCGGAGCTGAATGAAGCCATACCAAACGACGAGCGTGACACCACGA
TGCCTGTAGCAATGGCAACAACGTTGCGCAAACTATTAACTGGCGAACTACTTACTCTAGCTTCCCGGCA
ACAATTAATAGACTGGATGGAGGCGGATAAAGTTGCAGGACCACTTCTGCGCTCGGCCCTTCCGGCTGGC
TGGTTTATTGCTGATAAATCTGGAGCCGGTGAGCGTGGAAGCCGCGGTATCATTGCAGCACTGGGGCCAG
ATGGTAAGCCCTCCCGTATCGTAGTTATCTACACGACGGGGAGTCAGGCAACTATGGATGAACGAAATAG
ACAGATCGCTGAGATAGGTGCCTCACTGATTAAGCATTGGTAACTGTCAGACCAAGTTTACTCATATATA
CTTTAGATTGATTTAAAACTTCATTTTTAATTTAAAAGGATCTAGGTGAAGATCCTTTTTGATAATCTCA
TGACCAAAATCCCTTAACGTGAGTTTTCGTTCCACTGAGCGTCAGACCCCGTAGAAAAGATCAAAGGATC
TTCTTGAGATCCTTTTTTTCTGCGCGTAATCTGCTGCTTGCAAACAAAAAAACCACCGCTACCAGCGGTG
GTTTGTTTGCCGGATCAAGAGCTACCAACTCTTTTTCCGAAGGTAACTGGCTTCAGCAGAGCGCAGATAC
CAAATACTGTCCTTCTAGTGTAGCCGTAGTTAGGCCACCACTTCAAGAACTCTGTAGCACCGCCTACATA
CCTCGCTCTGCTAATCCTGTTACCAGTGGCTGCTGCCAGTGGCGATAAGTCGTGTCTTACCGGGTTGGAC
TCAAGACGATAGTTACCGGATAAGGCGCAGCGGTCGGGCTGAACGGGGGGTTCGTGCACACAGCCCAGCT
TGGAGCGAACGACCTACACCGAACTGAGATACCTACAGCGTGAGCTATGAGAAAGCGCCACGCTTCCCGA
AGGGAGAAAGGCGGACAGGTATCCGGTAAGCGGCAGGGTCGGAACAGGAGAGCGCACGAGGGAGCTTCCA
GGGGGAAACGCCTGGTATCTTTATAGTCCTGTCGGGTTTCGCCACCTCTGACTTGAGCGTCGATTTTTGT
GATGCTCGTCAGGGGGGCGGAGCCTATGGAAAAACGCCAGCAACGCGGCCTTTTTACGGTTCCTGGCCTT
TTGCTGGCCTTTTGCTCACATGTGAGGGCCTATTTCCCATGATTCCTTCATATTTGCATATACGATACAA
GGCTGTTAGAGAGATAATTGGAATTAATTTGACTGTAAACACAAAGATATTAGTACAAAATACGTGACGT
AGAAAGTAATAATTTCTTGGGTAGTTTGCAGTTTTAAAATTATGTTTTAAAATGGACTATCATATGCTTA
CCGTAACTTGAAAGTATTTCGATTTCTTGGCTTTATATATCTTGTGGAAAGGACGAAACACCTGGTACTG
CCTTCGTGGAGAGTTT
Features (pLannotate 1.2.2; 18 found; start..end, strand, type, name):
     79..122     +  misc_RNA       gRNA scaffold (fragment): guide RNA scaffold for the Streptococcus pyogenes CRISPR/Cas9 system
    169..454     +  enhancer       CMV enhancer: human cytomegalovirus immediate early enhancer; contains an 18-bp deletion relative to the standard CMV enhancer
    456..733     +  promoter       chicken β-actin promoter: No description available
    734..962     +  intron         hybrid intron: hybrid between chicken β-actin (CBA) and minute virus of mice (MMV) introns (Gray et al., 2011)
   1100..2701    +  CDS            Cas9(N): N-terminal portion of Streptococcus pyogenes Cas9 (Zetsche et al., 2015)
   2702..5200    +  CDS            Cas9(C): C-terminal portion of Streptococcus pyogenes Cas9 (Zetsche et al., 2015)
   5201..5248    +  CDS            nucleoplasmin NLS: bipartite nuclear localization signal from nucleoplasmin
   5282..5393    +  polyA_signal   bGH poly(A) signal: bovine growth hormone polyadenylation signal
   5498..5638    +  repeat_region  AAV2 ITR: inverted terminal repeat of adeno-associated virus serotype 2 inverted
   5643..5694    -  misc_feature   bom (fragment): basis of mobility region from pBR322
   5713..6093    +  rep_origin     M13 ori (sequence partly withheld): M13 bacteriophage origin of replication; arrow indicates direction of (+) strand synthesis
   6169..6218    -  misc_feature   bom (fragment): basis of mobility region from pBR322
   6320..6355    -  CDS            rop (fragment): Rop protein, which maintains plasmids at low copy number; rop
   6450..6554    +  promoter       AmpR promoter: bla
   6555..7415    +  CDS            AmpR: β-lactamase; bla; confers resistance to ampicillin, carbenicillin, and related antibiotics
   7586..8174    +  rep_origin     ori: high-copy-number ColE1/pMB1/pBR322/pUC origin of replication
   8236..8476    +  promoter       U6 promoter: RNA polymerase III promoter for human U6 snRNA
   8505..72      +  misc_RNA       gRNA scaffold (across the origin): guide RNA scaffold for the Streptococcus pyogenes CRISPR/Cas9 system
