[The description below was written by a language model from this plasmid's Addgene catalogue record and pLannotate feature annotations shown in this document.]
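Description:
pMSX2.1.0-gDNA is an 8.5 kb mammalian-expression CRISPR plasmid built on the pX330 backbone, an all-in-one design that delivers both Streptococcus pyogenes Cas9 and a single guide RNA from one plasmid. It is propagated in E. coli as a high-copy plasmid through a ColE1/pUC-type origin and selected with ampicillin via the bla (AmpR) gene. The annotation also shows an M13/f1-type phage origin, a single AAV2 ITR element and short bom and rop fragments, which are backbone remnants rather than functional parts of the editing cassette. No mammalian selection marker or fluorescent reporter is annotated.

The payload consists of two transcription units. A human U6 RNA polymerase III promoter drives a guide RNA made up of a 20-nucleotide spacer against the human homeobox transcription factor gene MSX2 fused to the SpCas9 gRNA scaffold. The spacer was inserted between the backbone's BbsI sites, which were destroyed in cloning, and the adjacent genomic PAM is not part of the plasmid. Downstream, a hybrid promoter made of the CMV enhancer, the chicken β-actin promoter and a hybrid CBA/MVM intron drives Cas9. The coding sequence is annotated as contiguous N- and C-terminal portions that together form the full-length open reading frame, and it ends in a bipartite nucleoplasmin nuclear localization signal followed by the bovine growth hormone polyadenylation signal.

Transfected into human cells, the plasmid directs Cas9 cleavage at the MSX2 locus. The depositor notes that it is meant to be used with a companion plasmid, pMSX2-donor, which implies a homology-directed knock-in strategy at MSX2, although the record does not state what the donor introduces.
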