Addgene plasmid #113793: pMSX2.1.0-gDNA
Purpose: CRISPR plasmid for expression of Cas9 and gRNA targeting human transcription factor MSX2
Depositing lab: Kevin White. Depositing organization: University of Chicago.
Backbone
  Vector backbone: pX330
  Backbone manufacturer: Zhang lab (Addgene plasmid ID: 42230)
  Vector type: Mammalian Expression, CRISPR
Growth in bacteria
  Bacterial resistance: Ampicillin, 100 μg/mL
  Growth temperature: 37°C
  Growth strain: DH5alpha
  Copy number: High Copy
Gene/Insert
  Gene/Insert name: MSX2
  gRNA/shRNA sequence: TGGTACTGCCTTCGTGGAGA GGG
  Species: H. sapiens (human)
  Entrez Gene: MSX2 (a.k.a. CRS2, FPP, HOX8, MSH, PFM, PFM1)
  Cloning method: Restriction Enzyme; 5′ cloning site BbsI (destroyed during cloning); 3′ cloning site BbsI (destroyed during cloning)
  Sequencing primers: 5′ hU6-F (5'-GAGGGCCTATTTCCCATGATT-3')
Terms and licenses: Academic/Nonprofit Terms; Industry Terms: Not Available to Industry
Depositor comments: gRNA sequence listed includes 20 nucleotide target sequence, followed by the uncloned PAM sequence. The PAM sequence is not present in the plasmid. Use with plasmid pMSX2-donor
How to cite: pMSX2.1.0-gDNA was a gift from Kevin White (Addgene plasmid # 113793 ; http://n2t.net/addgene:113793 ; RRID:Addgene_113793)
